Addgene plasmid #109720: p3E-rab6a
Purpose: Multisite gateway vector for 3' tagging with rab6a
Depositing lab: Rob Parton. Depositing organization: University of Queensland, Institute for Molecular Bioscience. Publication: In vivo cell biological screening identifies an endocytic capture mechanism for T-tubule formation. Hall TE, Martel N, Ariotti N, Xiong Z, Lo HP, Ferguson C, Rae J, Lim YW, Parton RG. Nat Commun. 2020 Jul 24;11(1):3711. doi: 10.1038/s41467-020-17486-w. PubMed 32709891.
Backbone
  Vector backbone: pDONR p2R-p3
  Vector type: Zebrafish plasmids
Growth in bacteria
  Bacterial resistance: Kanamycin, 50 μg/mL
  Growth temperature: 37°C
  Growth strain: DH5alpha
  Copy number: High Copy
Gene/Insert
  Gene/Insert name: rab6a
  Species: D. rerio (zebrafish)
  Entrez Gene: rab6a (a.k.a. fb43c01, wu:fb43c01, zgc:55788)
  Cloning method: Gateway Cloning
Terms and licenses: Academic/Nonprofit Terms; Industry Terms: Not Available to Industry
How to cite: p3E-rab6a was a gift from Rob Parton (Addgene plasmid # 109720 ; http://n2t.net/addgene:109720 ; RRID:Addgene_109720)
