[The description below was written by a language model from this plasmid's Addgene catalogue record and pLannotate feature annotations shown in this document.]
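Description:
p3E-rab6a is a 3' entry clone for multisite Gateway assembly, built by BP recombination of the zebrafish (Danio rerio) rab6a coding sequence into the pDONR P2R-P3 donor backbone. It is a small plasmid of about 3.3 kb that is maintained in E. coli through a high-copy ColE1/pUC-type origin and selected with kanamycin via an aminoglycoside phosphotransferase gene. Remnants of the donor backbone are also annotated. These are the rrnB T1 and T2 transcription terminators, which insulate the cloning site from read-through, a T7 promoter next to the insert, and short lacI and lacZα fragments with no evident functional role.

The payload is an open reading frame of roughly 620 bp. The automated annotation labels it human RAB6A by protein homology, but the catalogue identifies it as the zebrafish orthologue. Rab6 is a small GTPase that regulates Golgi-associated membrane traffic, including retrograde transport towards the ER. The insert is flanked by an attR2 site on one side and, on the other, a site annotated as attB3 core plus an attL fragment, which is consistent with the attL3 expected in a 3' entry clone. The plasmid contains no eukaryotic promoter or polyadenylation signal, so it is not an expression vector itself. In an LR reaction it is combined with a 5' entry clone (normally a promoter), a middle entry clone (such as a fluorescent protein) and a destination vector. This places rab6a in the 3' position, so that it is fused downstream of the middle element. The two full-sequence records, one from the depositor and one from the repository, are the same length and show the same features with different start coordinates. The associated work concerns in vivo cell biological screening in zebrafish.
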