Features (pLannotate 1.2.2; 11 found; start..end, strand, type, name):
    121..213     +  CDS            lacI (fragment): lac repressor; lacI; The lac repressor binds to the lac operator to inhibit transcription in E. coli. This inhibition can be relieved by adding lactose or isopropyl-β-D-thiogalactopyranoside (IPTG).
    268..295     -  terminator     rrnB T2 terminator: transcription terminator T2 from the E. coli rrnB gene
    427..470     +  terminator     rrnB T1 terminator: Escherichia coli rrnB; transcription terminator T1 from the E. coli rrnB gene
    517..553     -  CDS            lacZα (fragment): LacZα fragment of β-galactosidase; lacZ fragment
    624..748     -  protein_bind   attR2: mutant version of attR; recombination site for the Gateway® LR reaction LR Clonase™
    750..1370    +  CDS            RAB6A: RAB6A_HUMAN - Also known as RAB6. Experimental evidence at protein level: Swiss-Prot protein existence level 1. Protein transport. Regulator of membrane traffic from the Golgi apparatus towards the endoplasmic reticulum (ER). Has a low GTPase activity. Involved in COPI-independent retrograde transport from the Golgi to the ER (PubMed:25962623). From Homo sapiens (Human).
   1379..1399    -  protein_bind   attB3: mutant version of attB; core recombination site for the Gateway® BP reaction BP Clonase™
   1390..1475    -  protein_bind   attL1 (fragment): mutant version of attL; recombination site for the Gateway® LR reaction LR Clonase™
   1512..1530    -  promoter       T7 promoter: promoter for bacteriophage T7 RNA polymerase
   1664..2473    +  CDS            KanR: aminoglycoside phosphotransferase; aph(3')-Ia; confers resistance to kanamycin in bacteria or G418 (Geneticin®) in eukaryotes
   2620..3208    +  rep_origin     ori: high-copy-number ColE1/pMB1/pBR322/pUC origin of replication
>Addgene plasmid #109720 | p3E-rab6a | depositor full sequence | sequence record 206657 | Full Sequence
CTTTCCTGCGTTATCCCCTGATTCTGTGGATAACCGTATTACCGCCTTTGAGTGAGCTGATACCGCTCGC
CGCAGCCGAACGACCGAGCGCAGCGAGTCAGTGAGCGAGGAAGCGGAAGAGCGCCCAATACGCAAACCGC
CTCTCCCCGCGCGTTGGCCGATTCATTAATGCAGCTGGCACGACAGGTTTCCCGACTGGAAAGCGGGCAG
TGAGCGCAACGCAATTAATACGCGTACCGCTAGCCAGGAAGAGTTTGTAGAAACGCAAAAAGGCCATCCG
TCAGGATGGCCTTCTGCTTAGTTTGATGCCTGGCAGTTTATGGCGGGCGTCCTGCCCGCCACCCTCCGGG
CCGTTGCTTCACAACGTTCAAATCCGCTCCCGGCGGATTTGTCCTACTCAGGAGAGCGTTCACCGACAAA
CAACAGATAAAACGAAAGGCCCAGTCTTCCGACTGAGCCTTTCGTTTTATTTGATGCCTGGCAGTTCCCT
ACTCTCGCGTTAACGCTAGCATGGATGTTTTCCCAGTCACGACGTTGTAAAACGACGGCCAGTCTTAAGC
TCGGGCCCTGCAGCTCTAGAGCTCGAATTCTACAGGTCACTAATACCATCTAAGTAGTTGGTTCATAGTG
ACTGCATATGTTGTGTTTTACAGTATTATGTAGTCTGTTTTTTATGCAAAATCTAATTTAATATATTGAT
ATTTATATCATTTTACGTTTCTCGTTCAACTTTCTTGTACAAAGTGGTGTCTGCAGCAGGAGATTTCGGC
AACCCGCTCCGCAAATTCAAGCTAGTTTTTCTGGGAGAGCAGAGCGTGGGAAAGACGTCGTTGATTACCA
GATTTATGTACGACAGTTTCGATAACACCTACCAGGCCACGATAGGAATTGATTTCTTGTCGAAAACCAT
GTGTCTTGAGGACAGAACAATCAGGCTGCAGCTTTGGGACACAGCAGGACAGGAGCGTTTCCGTAGCCTC
ATTCCCAGTTACATCCGAGATTCAGCCGCTGCTGTTGTAGTTTACGACATCACAAATGTCAACTCATTCC
AGCAGACCACCAAATGGATCGATGACGTCCGAACGGAAAGAGGAAGTGATGTCATCATCATGCTAGTGGG
AAACAAAACAGATCTTGCAGACAAAAGGCAAGTGTCTATCGAGGAAGGAGAAAGGAAAGCCAAAGAACTG
AATGTAATGTTTATTGAAACTAGTGCTAAAGCCGGATACAACGTCAAGCAGCTTTTCCGCCGTGTAGCAG
CAGCCCTTCCTGGTATGGAGAGCACACAAGACAAGAGCAGAGAGGACATGATCGACATAAAATTGGAAAA
GCCACCAGAGCAGCCGGTCAGCGAAGGCGGCTGTTCATGCTGAGGCTTCAACTTTATTATACAAAGTTGG
CATTATAAAAAAGCATTGCTTATCAATTTGTTGCAACGAACAGGTCACTATCAGTCAAAATAAAATCATT
ATTTGGAGCTCCATGGTAGCGTTAACGCGGCCGCGATATCCCCTATAGTGAGTCGTATTACATGGTCATA
GCTGTTTCCTGGCAGCTCTGGCCCGTGTCTCAAAATCTCTGATGTTACATTGCACAAGATAAAAATATAT
CATCATGAACAATAAAACTGTCTGCTTACATAAACAGTAATACAAGGGGTGTTATGAGCCATATTCAACG
GGAAACGTCGAGGCCGCGATTAAATTCCAACATGGATGCTGATTTATATGGGTATAAATGGGCTCGCGAT
AATGTCGGGCAATCAGGTGCGACAATCTATCGCTTGTATGGGAAGCCCGATGCGCCAGAGTTGTTTCTGA
AACATGGCAAAGGTAGCGTTGCCAATGATGTTACAGATGAGATGGTCAGACTAAACTGGCTGACGGAATT
TATGCCTCTTCCGACCATCAAGCATTTTATCCGTACTCCTGATGATGCATGGTTACTCACCACTGCGATC
CCCGGAAAAACAGCATTCCAGGTATTAGAAGAATATCCTGATTCAGGTGAAAATATTGTTGATGCGCTGG
CAGTGTTCCTGCGCCGGTTGCATTCGATTCCTGTTTGTAATTGTCCTTTTAACAGCGATCGCGTATTTCG
TCTCGCTCAGGCGCAATCACGAATGAATAACGGTTTGGTTGATGCGAGTGATTTTGATGACGAGCGTAAT
GGCTGGCCTGTTGAACAAGTCTGGAAAGAAATGCATAAACTTTTGCCATTCTCACCGGATTCAGTCGTCA
CTCATGGTGATTTCTCACTTGATAACCTTATTTTTGACGAGGGGAAATTAATAGGTTGTATTGATGTTGG
ACGAGTCGGAATCGCAGACCGATACCAGGATCTTGCCATCCTATGGAACTGCCTCGGTGAGTTTTCTCCT
TCATTACAGAAACGGCTTTTTCAAAAATATGGTATTGATAATCCTGATATGAATAAATTGCAGTTTCATT
TGATGCTCGATGAGTTTTTCTAATCAGAATTGGTTAATTGGTTGTAACACTGGCAGAGCATTACGCTGAC
TTGACGGGACGGCGCAAGCTCATGACCAAAATCCCTTAACGTGAGTTACGCGTCGTTCCACTGAGCGTCA
GACCCCGTAGAAAAGATCAAAGGATCTTCTTGAGATCCTTTTTTTCTGCGCGTAATCTGCTGCTTGCAAA
CAAAAAAACCACCGCTACCAGCGGTGGTTTGTTTGCCGGATCAAGAGCTACCAACTCTTTTTCCGAAGGT
AACTGGCTTCAGCAGAGCGCAGATACCAAATACTGTCCTTCTAGTGTAGCCGTAGTTAGGCCACCACTTC
AAGAACTCTGTAGCACCGCCTACATACCTCGCTCTGCTAATCCTGTTACCAGTGGCTGCTGCCAGTGGCG
ATAAGTCGTGTCTTACCGGGTTGGACTCAAGACGATAGTTACCGGATAAGGCGCAGCGGTCGGGCTGAAC
GGGGGGTTCGTGCACACAGCCCAGCTTGGAGCGAACGACCTACACCGAACTGAGATACCTACAGCGTGAG
CATTGAGAAAGCGCCACGCTTCCCGAAGGGAGAAAGGCGGACAGGTATCCGGTAAGCGGCAGGGTCGGAA
CAGGAGAGCGCACGAGGGAGCTTCCAGGGGGAAACGCCTGGTATCTTTATAGTCCTGTCGGGTTTCGCCA
CCTCTGACTTGAGCGTCGATTTTTGTGATGCTCGTCAGGGGGGCGGAGCCTATGGAAAAACGCCAGCAAC
GCGGCCTTTTTACGGTTCCTGGCCTTTTGCTGGCCTTTTGCTCACATGTT
