Features (pLannotate 1.2.2; 12 found; start..end, strand, type, name):
      1..125     -  protein_bind   attR2: mutant version of attR; recombination site for the Gateway® LR reaction LR Clonase™
    127..747     +  CDS            RAB6A: RAB6A_HUMAN - Also known as RAB6. Experimental evidence at protein level: Swiss-Prot protein existence level 1. Protein transport. Regulator of membrane traffic from the Golgi apparatus towards the endoplasmic reticulum (ER). Has a low GTPase activity. Involved in COPI-independent retrograde transport from the Golgi to the ER (PubMed:25962623). From Homo sapiens (Human).
    756..776     -  protein_bind   attB3: mutant version of attB; core recombination site for the Gateway® BP reaction BP Clonase™
    767..852     -  protein_bind   attL1 (fragment): mutant version of attL; recombination site for the Gateway® LR reaction LR Clonase™
    889..907     -  promoter       T7 promoter: promoter for bacteriophage T7 RNA polymerase
   1041..1850    +  CDS            KanR: aminoglycoside phosphotransferase; aph(3')-Ia; confers resistance to kanamycin in bacteria or G418 (Geneticin®) in eukaryotes
   1997..2585    +  rep_origin     ori: high-copy-number ColE1/pMB1/pBR322/pUC origin of replication
   2768..2860    +  CDS            lacI (fragment): lac repressor; lacI; The lac repressor binds to the lac operator to inhibit transcription in E. coli. This inhibition can be relieved by adding lactose or isopropyl-β-D-thiogalactopyranoside (IPTG).
   2915..2942    -  terminator     rrnB T2 terminator: transcription terminator T2 from the E. coli rrnB gene
   3074..3117    +  terminator     rrnB T1 terminator: Escherichia coli rrnB; transcription terminator T1 from the E. coli rrnB gene
   3164..3200    -  CDS            lacZα (fragment): LacZα fragment of β-galactosidase; lacZ fragment
   3238..3267    -  protein_bind   attP2 (fragment): mutant version of attP; recombination site for the Gateway® BP reaction BP Clonase™
>Addgene plasmid #109720 | p3E-rab6a | addgene full sequence | sequence record 224033 | Addgene NGS Result
CATAGTGACTGCATATGTTGTGTTTTACAGTATTATGTAGTCTGTTTTTTATGCAAAATCTAATTTAATA
TATTGATATTTATATCATTTTACGTTTCTCGTTCAACTTTCTTGTACAAAGTGGTGTCTGCAGCAGGAGA
TTTCGGCAACCCGCTCCGCAAATTCAAGCTAGTTTTTCTGGGAGAGCAGAGCGTGGGAAAGACGTCGTTG
ATTACCAGATTTATGTACGACAGTTTCGATAACACCTACCAGGCCACGATAGGAATTGATTTCTTGTCGA
AAACCATGTGTCTTGAGGACAGAACAATCAGGCTGCAGCTTTGGGACACAGCAGGACAGGAGCGTTTCCG
TAGCCTCATTCCCAGTTACATCCGAGATTCAGCCGCTGCTGTTGTAGTTTACGACATCACAAATGTCAAC
TCATTCCAGCAGACCACCAAATGGATCGATGACGTCCGAACGGAAAGAGGAAGTGATGTCATCATCATGC
TAGTGGGAAACAAAACAGATCTTGCAGACAAAAGGCAAGTGTCTATCGAGGAAGGAGAAAGGAAAGCCAA
AGAACTGAATGTAATGTTTATTGAAACTAGTGCTAAAGCCGGATACAACGTCAAGCAGCTTTTCCGCCGT
GTAGCAGCAGCCCTTCCTGGTATGGAGAGCACACAAGACAAGAGCAGAGAGGACATGATCGACATAAAAT
TGGAAAAGCCACCAGAGCAGCCGGTCAGCGAAGGCGGCTGTTCATGCTGAGGCTTCAACTTTATTATACA
AAGTTGGCATTATAAAAAAGCATTGCTTATCAATTTGTTGCAACGAACAGGTCACTATCAGTCAAAATAA
AATCATTATTTGGAGCTCCATGGTAGCGTTAACGCGGCCGCGATATCCCCTATAGTGAGTCGTATTACAT
GGTCATAGCTGTTTCCTGGCAGCTCTGGCCCGTGTCTCAAAATCTCTGATGTTACATTGCACAAGATAAA
AATATATCATCATGAACAATAAAACTGTCTGCTTACATAAACAGTAATACAAGGGGTGTTATGAGCCATA
TTCAACGGGAAACGTCGAGGCCGCGATTAAATTCCAACATGGATGCTGATTTATATGGGTATAAATGGGC
TCGCGATAATGTCGGGCAATCAGGTGCGACAATCTATCGCTTGTATGGGAAGCCCGATGCGCCAGAGTTG
TTTCTGAAACATGGCAAAGGTAGCGTTGCCAATGATGTTACAGATGAGATGGTCAGACTAAACTGGCTGA
CGGAATTTATGCCTCTTCCGACCATCAAGCATTTTATCCGTACTCCTGATGATGCATGGTTACTCACCAC
TGCGATCCCCGGAAAAACAGCATTCCAGGTATTAGAAGAATATCCTGATTCAGGTGAAAATATTGTTGAT
GCGCTGGCAGTGTTCCTGCGCCGGTTGCATTCGATTCCTGTTTGTAATTGTCCTTTTAACAGCGATCGCG
TATTTCGTCTCGCTCAGGCGCAATCACGAATGAATAACGGTTTGGTTGATGCGAGTGATTTTGATGACGA
GCGTAATGGCTGGCCTGTTGAACAAGTCTGGAAAGAAATGCATAAACTTTTGCCATTCTCACCGGATTCA
GTCGTCACTCATGGTGATTTCTCACTTGATAACCTTATTTTTGACGAGGGGAAATTAATAGGTTGTATTG
ATGTTGGACGAGTCGGAATCGCAGACCGATACCAGGATCTTGCCATCCTATGGAACTGCCTCGGTGAGTT
TTCTCCTTCATTACAGAAACGGCTTTTTCAAAAATATGGTATTGATAATCCTGATATGAATAAATTGCAG
TTTCATTTGATGCTCGATGAGTTTTTCTAATCAGAATTGGTTAATTGGTTGTAACACTGGCAGAGCATTA
CGCTGACTTGACGGGACGGCGCAAGCTCATGACCAAAATCCCTTAACGTGAGTTACGCGTCGTTCCACTG
AGCGTCAGACCCCGTAGAAAAGATCAAAGGATCTTCTTGAGATCCTTTTTTTCTGCGCGTAATCTGCTGC
TTGCAAACAAAAAAACCACCGCTACCAGCGGTGGTTTGTTTGCCGGATCAAGAGCTACCAACTCTTTTTC
CGAAGGTAACTGGCTTCAGCAGAGCGCAGATACCAAATACTGTTCTTCTAGTGTAGCCGTAGTTAGGCCA
CCACTTCAAGAACTCTGTAGCACCGCCTACATACCTCGCTCTGCTAATCCTGTTACCAGTGGCTGCTGCC
AGTGGCGATAAGTCGTGTCTTACCGGGTTGGACTCAAGACGATAGTTACCGGATAAGGCGCAGCGGTCGG
GCTGAACGGGGGGTTCGTGCACACAGCCCAGCTTGGAGCGAACGACCTACACCGAACTGAGATACCTACA
GCGTGAGCTATGAGAAAGCGCCACGCTTCCCGAAGGGAGAAAGGCGGACAGGTATCCGGTAAGCGGCAGG
GTCGGAACAGGAGAGCGCACGAGGGAGCTTCCAGGGGGAAACGCCTGGTATCTTTATAGTCCTGTCGGGT
TTCGCCACCTCTGACTTGAGCGTCGATTTTTGTGATGCTCGTCAGGGGGGCGGAGCCTATGGAAAAACGC
CAGCAACGCGGCCTTTTTACGGTTCCTGGCCTTTTGCTGGCCTTTTGCTCACATGTTCTTTCCTGCGTTA
TCCCCTGATTCTGTGGATAACCGTATTACCGCCTTTGAGTGAGCTGATACCGCTCGCCGCAGCCGAACGA
CCGAGCGCAGCGAGTCAGTGAGCGAGGAAGCGGAAGAGCGCCCAATACGCAAACCGCCTCTCCCCGCGCG
TTGGCCGATTCATTAATGCAGCTGGCACGACAGGTTTCCCGACTGGAAAGCGGGCAGTGAGCGCAACGCA
ATTAATACGCGTACCGCTAGCCAGGAAGAGTTTGTAGAAACGCAAAAAGGCCATCCGTCAGGATGGCCTT
CTGCTTAGTTTGATGCCTGGCAGTTTATGGCGGGCGTCCTGCCCGCCACCCTCCGGGCCGTTGCTTCACA
ACGTTCAAATCCGCTCCCGGCGGATTTGTCCTACTCAGGAGAGCGTTCACCGACAAACAACAGATAAAAC
GAAAGGCCCAGTCTTCCGACTGAGCCTTTCGTTTTATTTGATGCCTGGCAGTTCCCTACTCTCGCGTTAA
CGCTAGCATGGATGTTTTCCCAGTCACGACGTTGTAAAACGACGGCCAGTCTTAAGCTCGGGCCCTGCAG
CTCTAGAGCTCGAATTCTACAGGTCACTAATACCATCTAAGTAGTTGGTT
